>Addgene plasmid #64369 | MLCK_pLVX-EF1-Cry2-mCherry | addgene partial sequence | sequence record 110757 | pLenti-F 5'-TTTTGAGTTTGGATCTTGGT-3'
AAGTTTTTTTCTTCCATTTCAGGGTGTCGTGGAGGGATCGCTAGCGCTACCGGACTCAGATCTCGAGCTC
AAGCTTCGAATTCTGCAGTCGACGGTACCGCGGGCCCGGGAGGCCACCATGAAGATGGACAAAAAGACTA
TAGTTTGGTTTAGAAGAGACCTAAGGATTGAGGATAATCCTGCATTAGCAGCAGCTGCTCACGAAGGATC
TGTTTTTCCTGTCTTCATTTGGTGTCCTGAAGAAGAAGGACAGTTTTATCCTGGAAGAGCTTCAAGATGG
TGGATGAAACAATCACTTGCTCACTTATCTCAATCCTTGAAGGCTCTTGGATCTGACCTCACTTTAATCA
AAACCCACAACACGATTTCAGCGATCTTGGATTGTATCCGCGTTACCGGTGCTACAAAAGTCGTCTTTAA
CCACCTCTATGATCCTGTTTCGTTAGTTCGGGACCATACCGTAAAGGAGAAGCTGGTGGAACGTGGGATC
TCTGTGCAAAGCTACAATGGAGATCTATTGTATGAACCGTGGGAGATATACTGCGAAAAGGGCAAACCTT
TTACGAGTTTCAATTCTTACTGGAAGAAATGCTTAGATATGTCGATTGAATCCGTTATGCTTCCTCCTCC
TTGGCGGTTGATGCCAATAACTGCAGCGGCTGAAGCGATTTGGGCGTGTTCGATTGAAGAACTAGGGCTG
GAGAATGAGGCCGAGAAACCGAGCAATGCGTTGTTAACTAGAGCTTGGTCTCCAGGATGGA
