>Addgene plasmid #64369 | MLCK_pLVX-EF1-Cry2-mCherry | addgene partial sequence | sequence record 110759 | pPHAGE-3 5'-GCT CCA GAC TGC CTT GGG AAA AGC-3'
GAGTCGCGGCCGCTTAGGGAGAAGTTGGAAATTTCCTTAACCTGTTGGCAGCAGCTCACCACATAGAAAT
GTTTCTTCCATTTTCTTTGAGCTATGTATTTCTGCAGCAGTAGTTGGGATTTGAGACGAGTTTTGGATCT
TGAAGCTTTGGCAGGCAAATTATTCAGCCACTCGTGTTTCAGGCACTGTGTGGCACTCATTCTGCAGCTC
TTCTCTTTGACCAGCAACCGGGAAACAAAGTCCTTGGCCTCCTCCGAGAGCCCTTCAAAGGTGTCAGCAT
CAAAATCCCAGCTACAGTTTACAATGAAATTCATGGTCTCTGCATCTGTTTCCCCTAGAAATGGGGACAA
GCCACTGAGTAGCATGTAGGTGATGACTCCCACACTCCACATGTCTGTGGGGAATGAGACAAACTCATAA
TTGACGACTTCTGGGGCCAGGAACTCAGGAGTGCCGAAGTTCACCTTCAGCTTCTCTCGAGGCTTGTACC
TTCTGGCCAGCCCAAAGTCAATGATCTTAATTTGATGTCCTGTCTGATTGACGCACAATATGTTCTCCGG
CTTGAGGTCCAGGTGCAGGATGTAGTGCTGGTGCAGGTAATGCACACCCTCACAGATCTGCCTGGTGAAC
AGGACCACATCCAGCTCAGTCAGGTGGTAC
