[The description below was written by a language model from this plasmid's Addgene catalogue record.]
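Description:
MLCK_pLVX-EF1-Cry2-mCherry is a lentiviral mammalian expression plasmid built on the pLVX-EF1-Cry2-mCherry backbone. It is propagated in bacteria under ampicillin selection, and the record lists a recombination-deficient strain (Stbl3) as the growth host, a common choice for lentiviral plasmids because their repeated LTR sequences are prone to rearrangement. The copy number is recorded as unknown. No feature table is provided, so the specific lentiviral elements, the origin of replication and any mammalian selection marker cannot be confirmed from the record.

The insert is human myosin light chain kinase (MYLK/MLCK), expressed from the EF1a promoter, a strong constitutive promoter that works in a wide range of mammalian cell types. The backbone supplies a Cry2-mCherry module at the C terminus of the insert, so the expected product is an MLCK-Cry2-mCherry fusion protein. Cry2 is a plant cryptochrome photoreceptor domain widely used in optogenetics. On blue-light illumination it oligomerises and binds its partner CIB1, allowing a fused protein to be clustered or recruited to a chosen cellular location. The mCherry portion provides red fluorescence for tracking expression and localisation.

The stated purpose is lentiviral expression of MLCK together with Cry2-mCherry. Since MLCK phosphorylates the myosin regulatory light chain to promote actomyosin contractility, the design is consistent with light-controlled manipulation of this kinase in transduced cells, although the record does not describe a specific experimental application, which MLCK isoform or region was cloned, or the cloning method.
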