Addgene plasmid #64369: MLCK_pLVX-EF1-Cry2-mCherry
Purpose: lentiviral expression of Myosin Light Chain Kinase and Cry2-mCherry
Depositing lab: Matthieu Piel. Depositing organization: Institut Curie.
Backbone
  Vector backbone: pLVX-EF1-Cry2-mCherry
  Vector type: Mammalian Expression, Lentiviral
Growth in bacteria
  Bacterial resistance: Ampicillin, 100 μg/mL
  Growth temperature: 37°C
  Growth strain: Stbl3
  Copy number: Unknown
Gene/Insert
  Gene/Insert name: Myosin Light Chain Kinase
  Species: H. sapiens (human)
  Entrez Gene: MYLK (a.k.a. AAT7, KRP, MLCK, MLCK1, MLCK108, MLCK210, MMIHS, MMIHS1, MSTP083, MYLK-L, MYLK1, smMLCK)
  Promoter: EF1a
  Tag / fusion protein: Cry2-mCherry (C terminal on backbone)
  Cloning method: Unknown
  Sequencing primers: 5′ EF-1a-F
Terms and licenses: Academic/Nonprofit Terms; Industry Terms: Not Available to Industry
How to cite: MLCK_pLVX-EF1-Cry2-mCherry was a gift from Matthieu Piel (Addgene plasmid # 64369 ; http://n2t.net/addgene:64369 ; RRID:Addgene_64369)
